Addgene plasmid #250113: pGEX-MUPP1-PDZ-11
Purpose: Bacterial expression of MUPP1 PDZ domain 11
Depositing lab: Mark Bedford. Depositing organization: University of Texas MD Anderson Cancer Center. Publication: PRMT5 C-terminal Phosphorylation Modulates a 14-3-3/PDZ Interaction Switch. Espejo AB, Gao G, Black K, Gayatri S, Veland N, Kim J, Chen T, Sudol M, Walker C, Bedford MT. J Biol Chem. 2017 Feb 10;292(6):2255-2265. doi: 10.1074/jbc.M116.760330. Epub 2016 Dec 28. PubMed 28031468.
Backbone
  Vector backbone: pGEX-4T-1
  Backbone size w/o insert (bp): 4900
  Vector type: Bacterial Expression
Growth in bacteria
  Bacterial resistance: Ampicillin, 100 μg/mL
  Growth temperature: 37°C
  Growth strain: DH5alpha
  Copy number: High Copy
Gene/Insert
  Gene/Insert name: MUPP1 (11/13)
  Species: M. musculus (mouse)
  Insert size (bp): 261
  Mutation: None
  Entrez Gene: Mpdz (a.k.a. B930003D11Rik, MUPP1)
  Cloning method: Restriction Enzyme; 5′ cloning site Unknown (unknown if destroyed)
Terms and licenses: Academic/Nonprofit Terms; Industry Terms: Not Available to Industry
Depositor comments: UniProt ID: Q8VBX6
How to cite: pGEX-MUPP1-PDZ-11 was a gift from Mark Bedford (Addgene plasmid # 250113 ; http://n2t.net/addgene:250113 ; RRID:Addgene_250113)
