[The description below was written by a language model from this plasmid's Addgene catalogue record and pLannotate feature annotations shown in this document.]
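Description:
pGEX-MUPP1-PDZ-11 is a bacterial expression plasmid built on the pGEX-4T-1 backbone and designed to produce the eleventh of the thirteen PDZ domains of mouse MUPP1 (multi-PDZ domain protein, gene Mpdz) as a glutathione S-transferase fusion in E. coli. The sequenced construct is about 5.2 kb. It replicates from a high-copy ColE1/pMB1-type origin and is selected with ampicillin through the β-lactamase (AmpR) gene driven by its own promoter. The short annotated fragments of rop, bom, an RSF-type origin, yciV, and the lac promoter/lacZα segment appear to be backbone remnants or partial homology matches rather than functional payload elements.

The expression cassette consists of the strong hybrid tac promoter followed by a lac operator, then the Schistosoma japonicum GST coding sequence, with the roughly 260 bp Mpdz fragment lying a short distance downstream in the same orientation, consistent with an N-terminal GST fusion. The plasmid also carries lacI with its own promoter, so the lac repressor holds the tac promoter off until induction with IPTG. The pGEX-4T series normally encodes a thrombin cleavage site in the linker between GST and the insert, although this is not annotated in the feature table. The record lists no mutations in the insert, and the cloning sites used are not known.

The GST tag allows capture and purification of the isolated PDZ domain on glutathione resin. The associated publication concerns a phosphorylation-dependent switch between 14-3-3 and PDZ interactions at the PRMT5 C-terminus, so this plasmid most likely serves as a source of recombinant domain for protein-binding assays such as pull-downs or domain panels, though the record itself states only bacterial expression.
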