Features (pLannotate 1.2.2; 18 found; start..end, strand, type, name):
      1..124     +  rep_origin     RSF ori (fragment): Plasmids containing the RSF 1030 origin of replication can be propagated in E. coli cells that contain additional plasmids with compatible origins.
    129..180     -  misc_feature   bom (fragment): basis of mobility region from pBR322
    187..264     +  promoter       lacI promoter: lacI
    265..1347    +  CDS            lacI: lac repressor; lacI; The lac repressor binds to the lac operator to inhibit transcription in E. coli. This inhibition can be relieved by adding lactose or isopropyl-β-D-thiogalactopyranoside (IPTG).
   1360..1381    +  protein_bind   CAP binding site: CAP binding activates transcription in the presence of cAMP. E. coli catabolite activator protein
   1396..1426    +  promoter       lac promoter: promoter for the E. coli lac operon
   1434..1450    +  protein_bind   lac operator: The lac repressor binds to the lac operator to inhibit transcription in E. coli. This inhibition can be relieved by adding lactose or isopropyl-β-D-thiogalactopyranoside (IPTG). lac repressor encoded by lacI
   1470..1643    +  CDS            lacZα: LacZα fragment of β-galactosidase; lacZ fragment
   1907..2023    -  CDS            yciV (fragment): RNAAM_ECOLI - Also known as trpH From Escherichia coli (strain K12).
   2099..2127    +  promoter       tac promoter: strong E. coli promoter; hybrid between the trp and lac UV5 promoters
   2135..2151    +  protein_bind   lac operator: The lac repressor binds to the lac operator to inhibit transcription in E. coli. This inhibition can be relieved by adding lactose or isopropyl-β-D-thiogalactopyranoside (IPTG). lac repressor encoded by lacI
   2174..2827    +  CDS            GST26_SCHJA: Experimental evidence at protein level: Swiss-Prot protein existence level 1. GST isoenzymes appear to play a central role in the parasite detoxification system. Other functions are also suspected including a role in increasing the solubility of haematin in the parasite gut. From Schistosoma japonicum (Blood fluke).
   2852..3100    +  CDS            Mpdz (fragment): MPDZ_MOUSE - Also known as Mupp1. Experimental evidence at protein level: Swiss-Prot protein existence level 1. Member of the NMDAR signaling complex that may play a role in control of AMPAR potentiation and synaptic plasticity in excitatory synapses (By similarity). Promotes clustering of HT2RC at the cell surface (By similarity). From Mus musculus (Mouse).
   3133..3172    +  CDS            rop (fragment): Rop protein, which maintains plasmids at low copy number; rop
   3274..3314    +  misc_feature   bom (fragment): basis of mobility region from pBR322
   3419..3523    +  promoter       AmpR promoter: bla
   3524..4384    +  CDS            AmpR: β-lactamase; bla; confers resistance to ampicillin, carbenicillin, and related antibiotics
   4555..5143    +  rep_origin     ori: high-copy-number ColE1/pMB1/pBR322/pUC origin of replication
>Addgene plasmid #250113 | pGEX-MUPP1-PDZ-11 | addgene full sequence | sequence record 498111 | Addgene NGS Result
ATGTTCTTTCCTGCGTTATCCCCTGATTCTGTGGATAACCGTATTACCGCCTTTGAGTGAGCTGATACCG
CTCGCCGCAGCCGAACGACCGAGCGCAGCGAGTCAGTGAGCGAGGAAGCGGAAGAGCGCCTGATGCGGTA
TTTTCTCCTTACGCATCTGTGCGGTATTTCACACCGCATAAATTCCGACACCATCGAATGGCGCAAAACC
TTTCGCGGTATGGCATGATAGCGCCCGGAAGAGAGTCAATTCAGGGTGGTGAATGTGAAACCAGTAACGT
TATACGATGTCGCAGAGTATGCCGGTGTCTCTTATCAGACCGTTTCCCGCGTGGTGAACCAGGCCAGCCA
CGTTTCTGCGAAAACGCGGGAAAAAGTGGAAGCGGCGATGGCGGAGCTGAATTACATTCCCAACCGCGTG
GCACAACAACTGGCGGGCAAACAGTCGTTGCTGATTGGCGTTGCCACCTCCAGTCTGGCCCTGCACGCGC
CGTCGCAAATTGTCGCGGCGATTAAATCTCGCGCCGATCAACTGGGTGCCAGCGTGGTGGTGTCGATGGT
AGAACGAAGCGGCGTCGAAGCCTGTAAAGCGGCGGTGCACAATCTTCTCGCGCAACGCGTCAGTGGGCTG
ATCATTAACTATCCGCTGGATGACCAGGATGCCATTGCTGTGGAAGCTGCCTGCACTAATGTTCCGGCGT
TATTTCTTGATGTCTCTGACCAGACACCCATCAACAGTATTATTTTCTCCCATGAAGACGGTACGCGACT
GGGCGTGGAGCATCTGGTCGCATTGGGTCACCAGCAAATCGCGCTGTTAGCGGGCCCATTAAGTTCTGTC
TCGGCGCGTCTGCGTCTGGCTGGCTGGCATAAATATCTCACTCGCAATCAAATTCAGCCGATAGCGGAAC
GGGAAGGCGACTGGAGTGCCATGTCCGGTTTTCAACAAACCATGCAAATGCTGAATGAGGGCATCGTTCC
CACTGCGATGCTGGTTGCCAACGATCAGATGGCGCTGGGCGCAATGCGCGCCATTACCGAGTCCGGGCTG
CGCGTTGGTGCGGATATCTCGGTAGTGGGATACGACGATACCGAAGACAGCTCATGTTATATCCCGCCGT
TAACCACCATCAAACAGGATTTTCGCCTGCTGGGGCAAACCAGCGTGGACCGCTTGCTGCAACTCTCTCA
GGGCCAGGCGGTGAAGGGCAATCAGCTGTTGCCCGTCTCACTGGTGAAAAGAAAAACCACCCTGGCGCCC
AATACGCAAACCGCCTCTCCCCGCGCGTTGGCCGATTCATTAATGCAGCTGGCACGACAGGTTTCCCGAC
TGGAAAGCGGGCAGTGAGCGCAACGCAATTAATGTAAGTTAGCTCACTCATTAGGCACCCCAGGCTTTAC
ACTTTATGCTTCCGGCTCGTATGTTGTGTGGAATTGTGAGCGGATAACAATTTCACACAGGAAACAGCTA
TGACCATGATTACGGATTCACTGGCCGTCGTTTTACAACGTCGTGACTGGGAAAACCCTGGCGTTACCCA
ACTTAATCGCCTTGCAGCACATCCCCCTTTCGCCAGCTGGCGTAATAGCGAAGAGGCCCGCACCGATCGC
CCTTCCCAACAGTTGCGCAGCCTGAATGGCGAATGGCGCTTTGCCTGGTTTCCGGCACCAGAAGCGGTGC
CGGAAAGCTGGCTGGAGTGCGATCTTCCTGAGGCCGATACTGTCGTCGTCCCCTCAAACTGGCAGATGCA
CGGTTACGATGCGCCCATCTACACCAACGTGACCTATCCCATTACGGTCAATCCGCCGTTTGTTCCCACG
GAGAATCCGACGGGTTGTTACTCGCTCACATTTAATGTTGATGAAAGCTGGCTACAGGAAGGCCAGACGC
GAATTATTTTTGATGGCGTTGGAATTAGCTTATCGACTGCACGGTGCACCAATGCTTCTGGCGTCAGGCA
GCCATCGGAAGCTGTGGTATGGCTGTGCAGGTCGTAAATCACTGCATAATTCGTGTCGCTCAAGGCGCAC
TCCCGTTCTGGATAATGTTTTTTGCGCCGACATCATAACGGTTCTGGCAAATATTCTGAAATGAGCTGTT
GACAATTAATCATCGGCTCGTATAATGTGTGGAATTGTGAGCGGATAACAATTTCACACAGGAAACAGTA
TTCATGTCCCCTATACTAGGTTATTGGAAAATTAAGGGCCTTGTGCAACCCACTCGACTTCTTTTGGAAT
ATCTTGAAGAAAAATATGAAGAGCATTTGTATGAGCGCGATGAAGGTGATAAATGGCGAAACAAAAAGTT
TGAATTGGGTTTGGAGTTTCCCAATCTTCCTTATTATATTGATGGTGATGTTAAATTAACACAGTCTATG
GCCATCATACGTTATATAGCTGACAAGCACAACATGTTGGGTGGTTGTCCAAAAGAGCGTGCAGAGATTT
CAATGCTTGAAGGAGCGGTTTTGGATATTAGATACGGTGTTTCGAGAATTGCATATAGTAAAGACTTTGA
AACTCTCAAAGTTGATTTTCTTAGCAAGCTACCTGAAATGCTGAAAATGTTCGAAGATCGTTTATGTCAT
AAAACATATTTAAATGGTGATCATGTAACCCATCCTGACTTCATGTTGTATGACGCTCTTGATGTTGTTT
TATACATGGACCCAATGTGCCTGGATGCGTTCCCAAAATTAGTTTGTTTTAAAAAACGTATTGAAGCTAT
CCCACAAATTGATAAGTACTTGAAATCCAGCAAGTATATAGCATGGCCTTTGCAGGGCTGGCAAGCCACG
TTTGGTGGTGGCGACCATCCTCCAAAATCGGATCTGGTTCCGCGTGGATCCACAATCGAATTACAGAAAC
GTCCAGGTAAAGGCTTAGGTCTGTCTATTGTTGGCAAACGCAATGATACGGGTGTGTTTGTGAGCGACAT
CGTTAAAGGCGGTATTGCGGATGCCGATGGTCGCTTAATGCAGGGAGATCAGATCCTGATGGTGAATGGC
GAAGATGTGCGTCATGCTACACAGGAAGCAGTTGCAGCTCTGCTGAAATGTAGTCTGGGCGCGGTTACCT
TAGAAGTGGGCCGTGTTAAACTCGAGCGGCCGCATCGTGACTGACTGACGATCTGCCTCGCGCGTTTCGG
TGATGACGGTGAAAACCTCTGACACATGCAGCTCCCGGAGACGGTCACAGCTTGTCTGTAAGCGGATGCC
GGGAGCAGACAAGCCCGTCAGGGCGCGTCAGCGGGTGTTGGCGGGTGTCGGGGCGCAGCCATGACCCAGT
CACGTAGCGATAGCGGAGTGTATAATTCTTGAAGACGAAAGGGCCTCGTGATACGCCTATTTTTATAGGT
TAATGTCATGATAATAATGGTTTCTTAGACGTCAGGTGGCACTTTTCGGGGAAATGTGCGCGGAACCCCT
ATTTGTTTATTTTTCTAAATACATTCAAATATGTATCCGCTCATGAGACAATAACCCTGATAAATGCTTC
AATAATATTGAAAAAGGAAGAGTATGAGTATTCAACATTTCCGTGTCGCCCTTATTCCCTTTTTTGCGGC
ATTTTGCCTTCCTGTTTTTGCTCACCCAGAAACGCTGGTGAAAGTAAAAGATGCTGAAGATCAGTTGGGT
GCACGAGTGGGTTACATCGAACTGGATCTCAACAGCGGTAAGATCCTTGAGAGTTTTCGCCCCGAAGAAC
GTTTTCCAATGATGAGCACTTTTAAAGTTCTGCTATGTGGCGCGGTATTATCCCGTGTTGACGCCGGGCA
AGAGCAACTCGGTCGCCGCATACACTATTCTCAGAATGACTTGGTTGAGTACTCACCAGTCACAGAAAAG
CATCTTACGGATGGCATGACAGTAAGAGAATTATGCAGTGCTGCCATAACCATGAGTGATAACACTGCGG
CCAACTTACTTCTGACAACGATCGGAGGACCGAAGGAGCTAACCGCTTTTTTGCACAACATGGGGGATCA
TGTAACTCGCCTTGATCGTTGGGAACCGGAGCTGAATGAAGCCATACCAAACGACGAGCGTGACACCACG
ATGCCTGCAGCAATGGCAACAACGTTGCGCAAACTATTAACTGGCGAACTACTTACTCTAGCTTCCCGGC
AACAATTAATAGACTGGATGGAGGCGGATAAAGTTGCAGGACCACTTCTGCGCTCGGCCCTTCCGGCTGG
CTGGTTTATTGCTGATAAATCTGGAGCCGGTGAGCGTGGGTCTCGCGGTATCATTGCAGCACTGGGGCCA
GATGGTAAGCCCTCCCGTATCGTAGTTATCTACACGACGGGGAGTCAGGCAACTATGGATGAACGAAATA
GACAGATCGCTGAGATAGGTGCCTCACTGATTAAGCATTGGTAACTGTCAGACCAAGTTTACTCATATAT
ACTTTAGATTGATTTAAAACTTCATTTTTAATTTAAAAGGATCTAGGTGAAGATCCTTTTTGATAATCTC
ATGACCAAAATCCCTTAACGTGAGTTTTCGTTCCACTGAGCGTCAGACCCCGTAGAAAAGATCAAAGGAT
CTTCTTGAGATCCTTTTTTTCTGCGCGTAATCTGCTGCTTGCAAACAAAAAAACCACCGCTACCAGCGGT
GGTTTGTTTGCCGGATCAAGAGCTACCAACTCTTTTTCCGAAGGTAACTGGCTTCAGCAGAGCGCAGATA
CCAAATACTGTCCTTCTAGTGTAGCCGTAGTTAGGCCACCACTTCAAGAACTCTGTAGCACCGCCTACAT
ACCTCGCTCTGCTAATCCTGTTACCAGTGGCTGCTGCCAGTGGCGATAAGTCGTGTCTTACCGGGTTGGA
CTCAAGACGATAGTTACCGGATAAGGCGCAGCGGTCGGGCTGAACGGGGGGTTCGTGCACACAGCCCAGC
TTGGAGCGAACGACCTACACCGAACTGAGATACCTACAGCGTGAGCTATGAGAAAGCGCCACGCTTCCCG
AAGGGAGAAAGGCGGACAGGTATCCGGTAAGCGGCAGGGTCGGAACAGGAGAGCGCACGAGGGAGCTTCC
AGGGGGAAACGCCTGGTATCTTTATAGTCCTGTCGGGTTTCGCCACCTCTGACTTGAGCGTCGATTTTTG
TGATGCTCGTCAGGGGGGCGGAGCCTATGGAAAAACGCCAGCAACGCGGCCTTTTTACGGTTCCTGGCCT
TTTGCTGGCCTTTTGCTCAC
